Addgene plasmid #145871: pAc5.1B-EGFP-DmHPat_1-499_A
Purpose: Insect Expression of DmHPat_1-499
Depositing lab: Elisa Izaurralde. Depositing organization: Max Planck Institute for Developmental Biology. Publication: HPat provides a link between deadenylation and decapping in metazoa. Haas G, Braun JE, Igreja C, Tritschler F, Nishihara T, Izaurralde E. J Cell Biol. 2010 Apr 19. 189(2):289-302. 10.1083/jcb.200910141 PubMed 20404111.
Backbone
  Vector backbone: Unknown
  Vector type: Insect Expression
Growth in bacteria
  Bacterial resistance: Ampicillin, 100 μg/mL
  Growth temperature: 37°C
  Growth strain: DH5alpha
  Copy number: Low Copy
Gene/Insert
  Gene/Insert name: DmHPat_1-499
  Species: D. melanogaster (fly)
  Entrez Gene: Patr-1 (a.k.a. anon-WO0118547.282, BcDNA:LD27979, CG5208, Dmel\CG5208, HPat, LD27979)
  Cloning method: Unknown
Terms and licenses: Academic/Nonprofit Terms; Industry Terms: Not Available to Industry
Depositor comments: ORF extracted from NCBI: NM_142335.2. Plasmids from this collection were made available to the research community and donated after the lab closed. Please note that the sequence provided by the depositing laboratory may be theoretical/predicted or based on Sanger sequencing results. There may be discrepancies between sequencing results obtained by Addgene and the depositor sequence. If an Addgene verified sequence is not available, please contact before placing your order to request that our lab fully sequence the plasmid.
How to cite: pAc5.1B-EGFP-DmHPat_1-499_A was a gift from Elisa Izaurralde (Addgene plasmid # 145871 ; http://n2t.net/addgene:145871 ; RRID:Addgene_145871)
