[The description below was written by a language model from this plasmid's Addgene catalogue record and pLannotate feature annotations shown in this document.]
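Description:
pAc5.1B-EGFP-DmHPat_1-499_A is an insect-cell expression plasmid of about 7.6 kb. The catalogue lists the backbone as unknown, but the name and annotated features point to a pAc5.1-type vector carrying an EGFP module. It is propagated in E. coli through a ColE1/pUC-family origin and selected with ampicillin via the β-lactamase gene and its own promoter. The feature annotation describes this origin as high copy, whereas the catalogue entry lists the plasmid as low copy. A partial tetracycline-resistance sequence and a short SV40 large T antigen fragment are also annotated. These are truncated backbone remnants rather than functional markers. No selection marker for insect cells is annotated, which suggests transient transfection, or co-transfection with a separate selection plasmid.

The expression cassette is driven by the Drosophila melanogaster actin 5C promoter, a strong constitutive promoter widely used in cultured fly cells such as S2. EGFP lies immediately downstream. The unannotated stretch between EGFP and the V5 tag is the right size to hold the insert, a fragment described as residues 1–499 of Drosophila HPat (Patr-1, CG5208), taken from the NCBI reference transcript. This arrangement should produce an N-terminal EGFP fusion. A V5 epitope coding sequence follows the insert region, but the record does not say whether it is read in frame or preceded by a stop codon. An SV40 polyadenylation signal is annotated after it, on the opposite strand.

The associated publication examines HPat as a link between deadenylation and decapping in mRNA decay. This truncated, fluorescently tagged version is therefore suited to domain mapping, localization and interaction studies in Drosophila cells. The depositor sequence may be theoretical rather than fully verified.
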