Features (pLannotate 1.2.2; 9 found; start..end, strand, type, name):
     56..2568    +  promoter       Ac5 promoter: Drosophila melanogaster actin 5C promoter
   2588..3304    +  CDS            EGFP: EGFP is a basic (constitutively fluorescent) green fluorescent protein published in 1996, derived from Aequorea victoria. It is reported to be a rapidly-maturing weak dimer with moderate acid sensitivity.
   4864..4905    +  CDS            V5 tag: epitope tag from simian virus 5
   5005..5139    -  polyA_signal   SV40 poly(A) signal: SV40 polyadenylation signal
   5162..5246    -  CDS            large T antigen (fragment): large T antigen from SV40 (simian virus 40)
   5247..5717    +  CDS            TcR (fragment): tetracycline efflux protein; tet; confers resistance to tetracycline
   5761..6349    -  rep_origin     ori: high-copy-number ColE1/pMB1/pBR322/pUC origin of replication
   6520..7380    -  CDS            AmpR: β-lactamase; bla; confers resistance to ampicillin, carbenicillin, and related antibiotics
   7381..7485    -  promoter       AmpR promoter: bla
>Addgene plasmid #145871 | pAc5.1B-EGFP-DmHPat_1-499_A | depositor full sequence | sequence record 288316 | Full Sequence
CTTCAAGGAATTAATTCTATATTCTAAAAACACAAATGATACTTCTAAAAAAAATCATGAATGGCATCAA
CTCTGAATCAAATCTTTGCAGATGCACCTACTTCTCATTTCCACTGTCACATCATTTTTCCAGATCTCGC
TGCCTGTTATGTGGCCCACAAACCAAGACACGTTTTATGGCCATTAAAGCTGGCTGATCGTCGCCAAACA
CCAAATACATATCAATATGTACATTCGAGAAAGAAGCGATCAAAGAAGCGTCTTCGGGCGAGTAGGAGAA
TGCGGAGGAGAAGGAGAACGAGCTGATCTAGTATCTCTCCACAATCCAATGCCAACTGACCAACTGGCCA
TATTCGGAGCAATTTGAAGCCAATTTCCATCGCCTGGCGATCGCTCCATTCTTGGCTATATGTTTTTCAC
CGTTCCCGGGGCCATTTTCAAAGACTCGTCGGTAAGATAAGATTGTGTCACTCGCTGTCTCTCTTCATTT
GTCGAAGAATGCTGAGGAATTTCGCGATGACGTCGGCGAGTATTTTGAAGAATGAGAATAATTTGTATTT
ATACGAAAATCAGTTAGTGGAATTTTCTACAAAAACATGTTATCTATAGATAATTTTGTTGCAAAATATG
TTGACTATGACAAAGATTGTATGTATATACCTTTAATGTATTCTCATTTTCTTATGTATTTATAATGGCA
ATGATGATACTGATGATATTTTAAGATGATGCCAGACCACAGGCTGATTTCTGCGTCTTTTGCCGAACGC
AGTGCATGTGCGGTTGTTGTTTTTTGGAATAGTTTCAATTTTCGGACTGTCCGCTTTGATTTCAGTTTCT
TGGCTTATTCAAAAAGCAAAGTAAAGCCAAAAAAGCGAGATGGCAATACCAAATGCGGCAAAACGGTAGT
GGAAGGAAAGGGGTGCGGGGCAGCGGAAGGAAGGGTGGGGCGGGGCGTGGCGGGGTCTGTGGCTGGGCGC
GACGTCACCGACGTTGGAGCCACTCCTTTGACCATGTGTGCGTGTGTGTATTATTCGTGTCTCGCCACTC
GCCGGTTGTTTTTTTCTTTTTATCTCGCTCTCTCTAGCGCCATCTCGTACGCATGCTCAACGCACCGCAT
GTTGCCGTGTCCTTTATGCGTCATTTTGGCTCGAAATAGGCAATTATTTAAACAAAGATTAGTCAACGAA
AACGCTAAAATAAATAAGTCTACAATATGGTTACTTATTGCCATGTGTGTGCAGCCAACGATAGCAACAA
AAGCAACAACACAGTGGCTTTCCCTCTTTCACTTTTTGTTTGCAAGCGCGTGCGAGCAAGACGGCACGAC
CGGCAAACGCAATTACGCTGACAAAGAGCAGACGAAGTTTTGGCCGAAAAACATCAAGGCGCCTGATACG
AATGCATTTGCAATAACAATTGCGATATTTAATATTGTTTATGAAGCTGTTTGACTTCAAAACACACAAA
AAAAAAAATAAAACAAATTATTTGAAAGAGAATTAGGAATCGGACAGCTTATCGTTACGGGCTAACAGCA
CACCGAGACGAAATAGCTTACCTGACGTCACAGCCTCTGGAAGAACTGCCGCCAAGCAGAGAGAGAGAGA
AAAAGAGGGAGAGCAGCTTAGACCGCATGTGCTTGTGTGTGAGGCGTCTCTCTCTTCGTCTCCTGTTTGC
GCAAACGCATAGACTGCACTGAGAAAATCGATTACCTATTTTTTATGAATGAATATTTGCACTATTACTA
TTCAAAACTATTAAGATAGCAATCACATTCAATAGCCAAATACTATACCACCTGAGCGATGCAACGAAAT
GATCAATTTGAGCAAAAATGCTGCATATTTAGGACGGCATCATTATAGAAATGCTTCTTGCTGTGTACTT
TTCTCTCGTCTGGCAGCTGTTTCGCCGTTATTGTTAAAACCGGCTTAAGTTAGGTGTGTTTTCTACGACT
AGTGATGCCCCTACTAGAAGATGTGTGTTGCACAAATGTCCCTGAATAACCAATTTGAAGTGCAGATAGC
AGTAAACGTAAGCTAATATGAATATTATTTAACTGTAATGTTTTAATATCGCTGGACATTACTAATAAAC
CCACTATAAACACATGTACATATGTATGTTTTGGCATACAATGAGTAGTTGGGGAAAAAATGTGTAAAAG
CACCGTGACCATCACAGCATAAAGATAACCAGCTGAAGTATCGAATATGAGTAACCCCCAAATTGAATCA
CATGCCGCAACTGATAGGACCCATGGAAGTACACTCTTCATGGCGATATACAAGACACACACAAGCACGA
ACACCCAGTTGCGGAGGAAATTCTCCGTAAATGAAAACCCAATCGGCGAACAATTCATACCCATATATGG
TAAAAGTTTTGAACGCGACTTGAGAGCGGAGAGCATTGCGGCTGATAAGGTTTTAGCGCTAAGCGGGCTT
TATAAAACGGGCTGCGGGACCAGTTTTCATATCACTACCGTTTGAGTTCTTGTGCTGTGTGGATACTCCT
CCCGACACAAAGCCGCTCCATCAGCCAGCAGTCGTCTAATCCAGAGACCCCGGATCGGGGTACCAACATG
GTGAGCAAGGGCGAGGAGCTGTTCACCGGGGTGGTGCCCATCCTGGTCGAGCTGGACGGCGACGTAAACG
GCCACAAGTTCAGCGTGTCCGGCGAGGGCGAGGGCGATGCCACCTACGGCAAGCTGACCCTGAAGTTCAT
CTGCACCACCGGCAAGCTGCCCGTGCCCTGGCCCACCCTCGTGACCACCCTGACCTACGGCGTGCAGTGC
TTCAGCCGCTACCCCGACCACATGAAGCAGCACGACTTCTTCAAGTCCGCCATGCCCGAAGGCTACGTCC
AGGAGCGCACCATCTTCTTCAAGGACGACGGCAACTACAAGACCCGCGCCGAGGTGAAGTTCGAGGGCGA
CACCCTGGTGAACCGCATCGAGCTGAAGGGCATCGACTTCAAGGAGGACGGCAACATCCTGGGGCACAAG
CTGGAGTACAACTACAACAGCCACAACGTCTATATCATGGCCGACAAGCAGAAGAACGGCATCAAGGTGA
ACTTCAAGATCCGCCACAACATCGAGGACGGCAGCGTGCAGCTCGCCGACCACTACCAGCAGAACACCCC
CATCGGCGACGGCCCCGTGCTGCTGCCCGACAACCACTACCTGAGCACCCAGTCCGCCCTGAGCAAAGAC
CCCAACGAGAAGCGCGATCACATGGTCCTGCTGGAGTTCGTGACCGCCGCCGGGATCACTCTCGGCATGG
ACGAGCTGTACAAGCCAAGCTTGAATTCTGCAGATATCATGGATGACTCGTTTTTCGGCTTTGACACGAA
TCTACCGGACGAAGATGGTGGCGATGGACGCATCGTCGAGGCGGAATACGATGCCCTCAATGACGAAACC
TTTGGATCCGCTATAAATGGCGACTGGGAGGAAGCCCATGAGACGATGGTACGCCTGGGCGGGAATGGCG
AAAGGGTGCGGAAGCGACCCGCGGAATCTAGTGGAAATACGGATTTTGCCGATCAGGGAAATGGTGCCTT
CCTGCGACACGCTAATCCGCTATCATCGGCGCCCTCTTCAAGCGGCTCCACTCCGGCCCCTTTGAATGCC
CCCTTCCGACAGTCTCGTCACATAGGGGACTCGGACTTGGAGCTAAACATTTCCTCCATGAAGTTGGACG
ACATGGACCTGTCCTCTTTCACCACTGATAGCGAAGCCGGTGGGCTGAGCAACCGCATTAAGCTGGACTC
CGGGGTCTGGGGATCACAGCCGTTTCCCAACAACCAACATTTGTTCCGCGAGCCTATGCGCAGCGCCTTC
AAGCCACAGCAGCAGCAACATCAGCAGCACCAACCACAACAAATGAAGCCACCGCAGGAAGCGAATGCCA
ACTTTGCACTGAATCCACAGCCTTTTCCAAAAATTACAACTCTCGAGGATATAGAGCGCAATATGATCAT
TCAGCAGGCCATTCCGAAACAACAGCAGCAGAGCCAGCAACAGGCGGAACGCAAAATGTTTGATGATTTT
AGTCTGGGTAACAGGCAGCAGGTGCCTACACCAACCATGTTGCAGCAACAGATGTTGCAGCAGCAGCATC
ATCAGAAACAACAGTCGCAGCAGCAGCCGCCACAACAAGCGCAGCACAAGGTACCCCCTGGCTTCTTGGG
CACGCCGCACACCTCTCCACCGAGGCCAAATTTGGGTTTCCCCGGACCCGAGCTACTGCCCACGCCATCG
TCGCAGCAACAACTAAACGGTATTGGTGGCAACCGAGTGCCGCCCGGATTTATTTACCCGCAAGGTCTGC
CCGGGAATATTCCGCAATTGCCCCAGCATCCTCTAATGCAGCAGCACATGCCGCACAACTTTCCACTGCC
CGGCGGCAACCAGCGACCTCTACCCAATCCACAAGCTCTGCCCACGGCCCTGAACAATTTCGCGATGCAT
CCAAGCTTCAATGCGATGCGCGCCGCTGGAATCCATCCAGGGGCTTTTATGCAACCTCCCCATCCGCACC
AGATGCTGCCACCGCGAATGCCGCCGCACCCGCTGCAAGCTGCCACAAGTCTATTAGGTCAGCAGCCACC
GAATTCCATGTATAACATGTTCAACATGCGACTAGTGCAAGAGATCCAGCAAAACCATCCGCTGCTTCAA
CAGGCTGCTGTTGTACGCCAAATGCAACAGAGCAGAGCAGGATCCGTGGCCAGCGATCGTCAGAGATCGC
AGGCGCAACAGCAGCAACAAGGACGACGTCCAGATGGTACAGGAAATTACCCGCTGGAAGAGTACTAGGC
GGCCGCTCGAGTCTAGAGGGCCCGCGGTTCGAAGGTAAGCCTATCCCTAACCCTCTCCTCGGTCTCGATT
CTACGCGTACCGGTCATCATCACCATCACCATTGAGTTTAAACCCGCTGATCAGCCTCGACTGTGCCTTC
TAAGGCCTGAGCTCGCTGATCAGCCTCGATCGAGGATCCAGACATGATAAGATACATTGATGAGTTTGGA
CAAACCACAACTAGAATGCAGTGAAAAAAATGCTTTATTTGTGAAATTTGTGATGCTATTGCTTTATTTG
TAACCATTATAAGCTGCAATAAACAAGTTAACAACAACAATTGCATTCATTTTATGTTTCAGGTTCAGGG
GGAGGTGTGGGAGGTTTTTTAAAGCAAGTAAAACCTCTACAAATGTGGTATGGCTGATTATGATCAGTCG
ACCGATGCCCTTGAGAGCCTTCAACCCAGTCAGCTCCTTCCGGTGGGCGCGGGGCATGACTATCGTCGCC
GCACTTATGACTGTCTTCTTTATCATGCAACTCGTAGGACAGGTGCCGGCAGCGCTCTGGGTCATTTTCG
GCGAGGACCGCTTTCGCTGGAGCGCGACGATGATCGGCCTGTCGCTTGCGGTATTCGGAATCTTGCACGC
CCTCGCTCAAGCCTTCGTCACTGGTCCCGCCACCAAACGTTTCGGCGAGAAGCAGGCCATTATCGCCGGC
ATGGCGGCCGACGCGCTGGGCTACGTCTTGCTGGCGTTCGCGACGCGAGGCTGGATGGCCTTCCCCATTA
TGATTCTTCTCGCTTCCGGCGGCATCGGGATGCCCGCGTTGCAGGCCATGCTGTCCAGGCAGGTAGATGA
CGACCATCAGGGACAGCTTCAAGGATCGCTCGCGGCTCTTACCAGCCAGCAAAAGGCCAGGAACCGTAAA
AAGGCCGCGTTGCTGGCGTTTTTCCATAGGCTCCGCCCCCCTGACGAGCATCACAAAAATCGACGCTCAA
GTCAGAGGTGGCGAAACCCGACAGGACTATAAAGATACCAGGCGTTTCCCCCTGGAAGCTCCCTCGTGCG
CTCTCCTGTTCCGACCCTGCCGCTTACCGGATACCTGTCCGCCTTTCTCCCTTCGGGAAGCGTGGCGCTT
TCTCAATGCTCACGCTGTAGGTATCTCAGTTCGGTGTAGGTCGTTCGCTCCAAGCTGGGCTGTGTGCACG
AACCCCCCGTTCAGCCCGACCGCTGCGCCTTATCCGGTAACTATCGTCTTGAGTCCAACCCGGTAAGACA
CGACTTATCGCCACTGGCAGCAGCCACTGGTAACAGGATTAGCAGAGCGAGGTATGTAGGCGGTGCTACA
GAGTTCTTGAAGTGGTGGCCTAACTACGGCTACACTAGAAGGACAGTATTTGGTATCTGCGCTCTGCTGA
AGCCAGTTACCTTCGGAAAAAGAGTTGGTAGCTCTTGATCCGGCAAACAAACCACCGCTGGTAGCGGTGG
TTTTTTTGTTTGCAAGCAGCAGATTACGCGCAGAAAAAAAGGATCTCAAGAAGATCCTTTGATCTTTTCT
ACGGGGTCTGACGCTCAGTGGAACGAAAACTCACGTTAAGGGATTTTGGTCATGAGATTATCAAAAAGGA
TCTTCACCTAGATCCTTTTAAATTAAAAATGAAGTTTTAAATCAATCTAAAGTATATATGAGTAAACTTG
GTCTGACAGTTACCAATGCTTAATCAGTGAGGCACCTATCTCAGCGATCTGTCTATTTCGTTCATCCATA
GTTGCCTGACTCCCCGTCGTGTAGATAACTACGATACGGGAGGGCTTACCATCTGGCCCCAGTGCTGCAA
TGATACCGCGAGACCCACGCTCACCGGCTCCAGATTTATCAGCAATAAACCAGCCAGCCGGAAGGGCCGA
GCGCAGAAGTGGTCCTGCAACTTTATCCGCCTCCATCCAGTCTATTAATTGTTGCCGGGAAGCTAGAGTA
AGTAGTTCGCCAGTTAATAGTTTGCGCAACGTTGTTGCCATTGCTGCAGGCATCGTGGTGTCACGCTCGT
CGTTTGGTATGGCTTCATTCAGCTCCGGTTCCCAACGATCAAGGCGAGTTACATGATCCCCCATGTTGTG
CAAAAAAGCGGTTAGCTCCTTCGGTCCTCCGATCGTTGTCAGAAGTAAGTTGGCCGCAGTGTTATCACTC
ATGGTTATGGCAGCACTGCATAATTCTCTTACTGTCATGCCATCCGTAAGATGCTTTTCTGTGACTGGTG
AGTACTCAACCAAGTCATTCTGAGAATAGTGTATGCGGCGACCGAGTTGCTCTTGCCCGGCGTCAACACG
GGATAATACCGCGCCACATAGCAGAACTTTAAAAGTGCTCATCATTGGAAAACGTTCTTCGGGGCGAAAA
CTCTCAAGGATCTTACCGCTGTTGAGATCCAGTTCGATGTAACCCACTCGTGCACCCAACTGATCTTCAG
CATCTTTTACTTTCACCAGCGTTTCTGGGTGAGCAAAAACAGGAAGGCAAAATGCCGCAAAAAAGGGAAT
AAGGGCGACACGGAAATGTTGAATACTCATACTCTTCCTTTTTCAATATTATTGAAGCATTTATCAGGGT
TATTGTCTCATGAGCGGATACATATTTGAATGTATTTAGAAAAATAAACAAATAGGGGTTCCGCGCACAT
TTCCCCGAAAAGTGCCACCTGACGTCTAAGAAACCATTATTATCATGACATTAACCTATAAAAATAGGCG
TATCACGAGGCCCTTTCGT
